>Addgene plasmid #176528 | PEA1-Nuclease | addgene full sequence | sequence record 350557 | Addgene NGS Result
GGGCGGGGGGGGGGGGCGCGCGCCAGGCGGGGCGGGGCGGGGCGAGGGGCGGGGCGGGGCGAGGCGGAGA
GGTGCGGCGGCAGCCAATCAGAGCGGCGCGCTCCGAAAGTTTCCTTTTATGGCGAGGCGGCGGCGGCGGC
GGCCCTATAAAAAGCGAAGCGCGCGGCGGGCGGGAGTCGCTGCGCGCTGCCTTCGCCCCGTGCCCCGCTC
CGCCGCCGCCTCGCGCCGCCCGCCCCGGCTCTGACTGACCGCGTTACTCCCACAGGTGAGCGGGCGGGAC
GGCCCTTCTCCTCCGGGCTGTAATTAGCTGAGCAAGAGGTAAGGGTTTAAGGGATGGTTGGTTGGTGGGG
TATTAATGTTTAATTACCTGGAGCACCTGCCTGAAATCACTTTTTTTCAGGTTGGACCGGTGCCACCATG
GACTATAAGGACCACGACGGAGACTACAAGGATCATGATATTGATTACAAAGACGATGACGATAAGATGG
CCCCAAAGAAGAAGCGGAAGGTCGGTATCCACGGAGTCCCAGCAGCCGACAAGAAGTACAGCATCGGCCT
GGACATCGGCACCAACTCTGTGGGCTGGGCCGTGATCACCGACGAGTACAAGGTGCCCAGCAAGAAATTC
AAGGTGCTGGGCAACACCGACCGGCACAGCATCAAGAAGAACCTGATCGGAGCCCTGCTGTTCGACAGCG
GCGAAACAGCCGAGGCCACCCGGCTGAAGAGAACCGCCAGAAGAAGATACACCAGACGGAAGAACCGGAT
CTGCTATCTGCAAGAGATCTTCAGCAACGAGATGGCCAAGGTGGACGACAGCTTCTTCCACAGACTGGAA
GAGTCCTTCCTGGTGGAAGAGGATAAGAAGCACGAGCGGCACCCCATCTTCGGCAACATCGTGGACGAGG
TGGCCTACCACGAGAAGTACCCCACCATCTACCACCTGAGAAAGAAACTGGTGGACAGCACCGACAAGGC
CGACCTGCGGCTGATCTATCTGGCCCTGGCCCACATGATCAAGTTCCGGGGCCACTTCCTGATCGAGGGC
GACCTGAACCCCGACAACAGCGACGTGGACAAGCTGTTCATCCAGCTGGTGCAGACCTACAACCAGCTGT
TCGAGGAAAACCCCATCAACGCCAGCGGCGTGGACGCCAAGGCCATCCTGTCTGCCAGACTGAGCAAGAG
CAGACGGCTGGAAAATCTGATCGCCCAGCTGCCCGGCGAGAAGAAGAATGGCCTGTTCGGAAACCTGATT
GCCCTGAGCCTGGGCCTGACCCCCAACTTCAAGAGCAACTTCGACCTGGCCGAGGATGCCAAACTGCAGC
TGAGCAAGGACACCTACGACGACGACCTGGACAACCTGCTGGCCCAGATCGGCGACCAGTACGCCGACCT
GTTTCTGGCCGCCAAGAACCTGTCCGACGCCATCCTGCTGAGCGACATCCTGAGAGTGAACACCGAGATC
ACCAAGGCCCCCCTGAGCGCCTCTATGATCAAGAGATACGACGAGCACCACCAGGACCTGACCCTGCTGA
AAGCTCTCGTGCGGCAGCAGCTGCCTGAGAAGTACAAAGAGATTTTCTTCGACCAGAGCAAGAACGGCTA
CGCCGGCTACATTGACGGCGGAGCCAGCCAGGAAGAGTTCTACAAGTTCATCAAGCCCATCCTGGAAAAG
ATGGACGGCACCGAGGAACTGCTCGTGAAGCTGAACAGAGAGGACCTGCTGCGGAAGCAGCGGACCTTCG
ACAACGGCAGCATCCCCCACCAGATCCACCTGGGAGAGCTGCACGCCATTCTGCGGCGGCAGGAAGATTT
TTACCCATTCCTGAAGGACAACCGGGAAAAGATCGAGAAGATCCTGACCTTCCGCATCCCCTACTACGTG
GGCCCTCTGGCCAGGGGAAACAGCAGATTCGCCTGGATGACCAGAAAGAGCGAGGAAACCATCACCCCCT
GGAACTTCGAGGAAGTGGTGGACAAGGGCGCTTCCGCCCAGAGCTTCATCGAGCGGATGACCAACTTCGA
TAAGAACCTGCCCAACGAGAAGGTGCTGCCCAAGCACAGCCTGCTGTACGAGTACTTCACCGTGTATAAC
GAGCTGACCAAAGTGAAATACGTGACCGAGGGAATGAGAAAGCCCGCCTTCCTGAGCGGCGAGCAGAAAA
AGGCCATCGTGGACCTGCTGTTCAAGACCAACCGGAAAGTGACCGTGAAGCAGCTGAAAGAGGACTACTT
CAAGAAAATCGAGTGCTTCGACTCCGTGGAAATCTCCGGCGTGGAAGATCGGTTCAACGCCTCCCTGGGC
ACATACCACGATCTGCTGAAAATTATCAAGGACAAGGACTTCCTGGACAATGAGGAAAACGAGGACATTC
TGGAAGATATCGTGCTGACCCTGACACTGTTTGAGGACAGAGAGATGATCGAGGAACGGCTGAAAACCTA
TGCCCACCTGTTCGACGACAAAGTGATGAAGCAGCTGAAGCGGCGGAGATACACCGGCTGGGGCAGGCTG
AGCCGGAAGCTGATCAACGGCATCCGGGACAAGCAGTCCGGCAAGACAATCCTGGATTTCCTGAAGTCCG
ACGGCTTCGCCAACAGAAACTTCATGCAGCTGATCCACGACGACAGCCTGACCTTTAAAGAGGACATCCA
GAAAGCCCAGGTGTCCGGCCAGGGCGATAGCCTGCACGAGCACATTGCCAATCTGGCCGGCAGCCCCGCC
ATTAAGAAGGGCATCCTGCAGACAGTGAAGGTGGTGGACGAGCTCGTGAAAGTGATGGGCCGGCACAAGC
CCGAGAACATCGTGATCGAAATGGCCAGAGAGAACCAGACCACCCAGAAGGGACAGAAGAACAGCCGCGA
GAGAATGAAGCGGATCGAAGAGGGCATCAAAGAGCTGGGCAGCCAGATCCTGAAAGAACACCCCGTGGAA
AACACCCAGCTGCAGAACGAGAAGCTGTACCTGTACTACCTGCAGAATGGGCGGGATATGTACGTGGACC
AGGAACTGGACATCAACCGGCTGTCCGACTACGATGTGGACCATATCGTGCCTCAGAGCTTTCTGAAGGA
CGACTCCATCGACAACAAGGTGCTGACCAGAAGCGACAAGAACCGGGGCAAGAGCGACAACGTGCCCTCC
GAAGAGGTCGTGAAGAAGATGAAGAACTACTGGCGGCAGCTGCTGAACGCCAAGCTGATTACCCAGAGAA
AGTTCGACAATCTGACCAAGGCCGAGAGAGGCGGCCTGAGCGAACTGGATAAGGCCGGCTTCATCAAGAG
ACAGCTGGTGGAAACCCGGCAGATCACAAAGCACGTGGCACAGATCCTGGACTCCCGGATGAACACTAAG
TACGACGAGAATGACAAGCTGATCCGGGAAGTGAAAGTGATCACCCTGAAGTCCAAGCTGGTGTCCGATT
TCCGGAAGGATTTCCAGTTTTACAAAGTGCGCGAGATCAACAACTACCACCACGCCCACGACGCCTACCT
GAACGCCGTCGTGGGAACCGCCCTGATCAAAAAGTACCCTAAGCTGGAAAGCGAGTTCGTGTACGGCGAC
TACAAGGTGTACGACGTGCGGAAGATGATCGCCAAGAGCGAGCAGGAAATCGGCAAGGCTACCGCCAAGT
ACTTCTTCTACAGCAACATCATGAACTTTTTCAAGACCGAGATTACCCTGGCCAACGGCGAGATCCGGAA
GCGGCCTCTGATCGAGACAAACGGCGAAACCGGGGAGATCGTGTGGGATAAGGGCCGGGATTTTGCCACC
GTGCGGAAAGTGCTGAGCATGCCCCAAGTGAATATCGTGAAAAAGACCGAGGTGCAGACAGGCGGCTTCA
GCAAAGAGTCTATCCTGCCCAAGAGGAACAGCGATAAGCTGATCGCCAGAAAGAAGGACTGGGACCCTAA
GAAGTACGGCGGCTTCGACAGCCCCACCGTGGCCTATTCTGTGCTGGTGGTGGCCAAAGTGGAAAAGGGC
AAGTCCAAGAAACTGAAGAGTGTGAAAGAGCTGCTGGGGATCACCATCATGGAAAGAAGCAGCTTCGAGA
AGAATCCCATCGACTTTCTGGAAGCCAAGGGCTACAAAGAAGTGAAAAAGGACCTGATCATCAAGCTGCC
TAAGTACTCCCTGTTCGAGCTGGAAAACGGCCGGAAGAGAATGCTGGCCTCTGCCGGCGAACTGCAGAAG
GGAAACGAACTGGCCCTGCCCTCCAAATATGTGAACTTCCTGTACCTGGCCAGCCACTATGAGAAGCTGA
AGGGCTCCCCCGAGGATAATGAGCAGAAACAGCTGTTTGTGGAACAGCACAAGCACTACCTGGACGAGAT
CATCGAGCAGATCAGCGAGTTCTCCAAGAGAGTGATCCTGGCCGACGCTAATCTGGACAAAGTGCTGTCC
GCCTACAACAAGCACCGGGATAAGCCCATCAGAGAGCAGGCCGAGAATATCATCCACCTGTTTACCCTGA
CCAATCTGGGAGCCCCTGCCGCCTTCAAGTACTTTGACACCACCATCGACCGGAAGAGGTACACCAGCAC
GAAAGAGGTGCTGGACGCCACCCTGATCCACCAGAGCATCACCGGCCTGTACGAGACACGGATCGACCTG
TCTCAGCTGGGAGGTGACTCTGGAGGATCTAGCGGAGGATCCTCTGGCAGCGAGACACCAGGAACAAGCG
AGTCAGCAACACCAGAGAGCAGTGGCGGCAGCAGCGGCGGCAGCAGCACCCTAAATATAGAAGATGAGTA
TCGGCTACATGAGACCTCAAAAGAGCCAGATGTTTCTCTAGGGTCCACATGGCTGTCTGATTTTCCTCAG
GCCTGGGCGGAAACCGGGGGCATGGGACTGGCAGTTCGCCAAGCTCCTCTGATCATACCTCTGAAAGCAA
CCTCTACCCCCGTGTCCATAAAACAATACCCCATGTCACAAGAAGCCAGACTGGGGATCAAGCCCCACAT
ACAGAGACTGTTGGACCAGGGAATACTGGTACCCTGCCAGTCCCCCTGGAACACGCCCCTGCTACCCGTT
AAGAAACCAGGGACTAATGATTATAGGCCTGTCCAGGATCTGAGAGAAGTCAACAAGCGGGTGGAGGACA
TCCACCCCACCGTGCCCAACCCTTACAACCTCTTGAGCGGGCTCCCACCGTCCCACCAGTGGTACACTGT
GCTTGATTTAAAGGATGCCTTTTTCTGCCTGAGACTCCACCCCACCAGTCAGCCTCTCTTCGCCTTTGAG
TGGAGAGATCCAGAGATGGGAATCTCAGGACAATTGACCTGGACCAGACTCCCACAGGGTTTCAAAAACA
GTCCCACCCTGTTTAATGAGGCACTGCACAGAGACCTAGCAGACTTCCGGATCCAGCACCCAGACTTGAT
CCTGCTACAGTACGTGGATGACTTACTGCTGGCCGCCACTTCTGAGCTAGACTGCCAACAAGGTACTCGG
GCCCTGTTACAAACCCTAGGGAACCTCGGGTATCGGGCCTCGGCCAAGAAAGCCCAAATTTGCCAGAAAC
AGGTCAAGTATCTGGGGTATCTTCTAAAAGAGGGTCAGAGATGGCTGACTGAGGCCAGAAAAGAGACTGT
GATGGGGCAGCCTACTCCAAAGACCCCTCGACAACTAAGGGAGTTCCTAGGGAAGGCAGGCTTCTGTCGC
CTCTTCATCCCTGGGTTTGCAGAAATGGCAGCCCCCCTGTACCCTCTCACCAAACCGGGGACTCTGTTTA
ATTGGGGCCCAGACCAACAAAAGGCCTATCAAGAAATCAAGCAAGCCCTTCTAACTGCCCCAGCCCTGGG
GTTGCCAGATTTGACTAAGCCCTTTGAACTCTTTGTCGACGAGAAGCAGGGCTACGCCAAAGGTGTCCTA
ACGCAAAAACTGGGACCTTGGCGTCGGCCGGTGGCCTACCTGTCCAAAAAGCTAGACCCAGTAGCAGCTG
GGTGGCCCCCTTGCCTACGGATGGTAGCAGCCATTGCCGTACTGACAAAGGATGCAGGCAAGCTAACCAT
GGGACAGCCACTAGTCATTCTGGCCCCCCATGCAGTAGAGGCACTAGTCAAACAACCCCCCGACCGCTGG
CTTTCCAACGCCCGGATGACTCACTATCAGGCCTTGCTTTTGGACACGGACCGGGTCCAGTTCGGACCGG
TGGTAGCCCTGAACCCGGCTACGCTGCTCCCACTGCCTGAGGAAGGGCTGCAACACAACTGCCTTGATAT
CCTGGCCGAAGCCCACGGAACCCGACCCGACCTAACGGACCAGCCGCTCCCAGACGCCGACCACACCTGG
TACACGGATGGAAGCAGTCTCTTACAAGAGGGACAGCGTAAGGCGGGAGCTGCGGTGACCACCGAGACCG
AGGTAATCTGGGCTAAAGCCCTGCCAGCCGGGACATCCGCTCAGCGGGCTGAACTGATAGCACTCACCCA
GGCCCTAAAGATGGCAGAAGGTAAGAAGCTAAATGTTTATACTGATAGCCGTTATGCTTTTGCTACTGCC
CATATCCATGGAGAAATATACAGAAGGCGTGGGTGGCTCACATCAGAAGGCAAAGAGATCAAAAATAAAG
ACGAGATCTTGGCCCTACTAAAAGCCCTCTTTCTGCCCAAAAGACTTAGCATAATCCATTGTCCAGGACA
TCAAAAGGGACACAGCGCCGAGGCTAGAGGCAACCGGATGGCTGACCAAGCGGCCCGAAAGGCAGCCATC
ACAGAGACTCCAGACACCTCTACCCTCCTCATAGAAAATTCATCACCCTCTGGCGGCTCAAAAAGAACCG
CCGACGGCAGCGAATTCGAGAAAAGGCCGGCGGCCACGAAAAAGGCCGGCCAGGCAAAAAAGAAAAAGTA
AGAATTCCTAGAGCTCGCTGATCAGCCTCGACTGTGCCTTCTAGTTGCCAGCCATCTGTTGTTTGCCCCT
CCCCCGTGCCTTCCTTGACCCTGGAAGGTGCCACTCCCACTGTCCTTTCCTAATAAAATGAGGAAATTGC
ATCGCATTGTCTGAGTAGGTGTCATTCTATTCTGGGGGGTGGGGTGGGGCAGGACAGCAAGGGGGAGGAT
TGGGAAGAGAATAGCAGGCATGCTGGGGAGCGGCCGCTCTAGAACTAGTGGATCCCCCGGGCTGCAGGAA
TTCGATACGAATCCTGCAGGAAAAAAGCACCGACTCGGTGCCACTTTTTCAAGTTGATAACGGACTAGCC
TTATTTTAACTTGCTATTTCTAGCTCTAAAACGTCTTCTCGAAGACCCCGGTGTTTCGTCCTTTCCACAA
GATATATAAAGCCAAGAAATCGAAATACTTTCAAGTTACGGTAAGCATATGATAGTCCATTTTAAAACAT
AATTTTAAAACTGCAAACTACCCAAGAAATTATTACTTTCTACGTCACGTATTTTGTACTAATATCTTTG
TGTTTACAGTCAAATTAATTCCAATTATCTCTCTAACAGCCTTGTATCGTATATGCAAATATGAAGGAAT
CATGGGAAATAGGCCCTCGCGGCCGCAGGAACCCCTAGTGATGGAGTTGGCCACTCCCTCTCTGCGCGCT
CGCTCGCTCACTGAGGCCGGGCGACCAAAGGTCGCCCGACGCCCGGGCTTTGCCCGGGCGGCCTCAGTGA
GCGAGCGAGCGCGCAGCTGCCTGCAGGGGCGCCTGATGCGGTATTTTCTCCTTACGCATCTGTGCGGTAT
TTCACACCGCATA
[95 nt withheld, positions 7714-7808]
T
[46 nt withheld, positions 7810-7855]
C
[141 nt withheld, positions 7857-7997]
CCTTTGACGTTGGAGTCCACGTTCTTT
[37 nt withheld, positions 8025-8061]
ACTCTATCTCGGGCTATTCTTTTGATTTATAAGGGATTTTGCCGATTTCGGTCTATTGGTTAAAAAATGA
GCTGATTTAACAAAAATTTAACGCGAATTTTAACAAAATATTAACGTTTACAATTTTATGGTGCACTCTC
AGTACAATCTGCTCTGATGCCGCATAGTTAAGCCAGCCCCGACACCCGCCAACACCCGCTGACGCGCCCT
GACGGGCTTGTCTGCTCCCGGCATCCGCTTACAGACAAGCTGTGACCGTCTCCGGGAGCTGCATGTGTCA
GAGGTTTTCACCGTCATCACCGAAACGCGCGAGACGAAAGGGCCTCGTGATACGCCTATTTTTATAGGTT
AATGTCATGATAATAATGGTTTCTTAGACGTCAGGTGGCACTTTTCGGGGAAATGTGCGCGGAACCCCTA
TTTGTTTATTTTTCTAAATACATTCAAATATGTATCCGCTCATGAGACAATAACCCTGATAAATGCTTCA
ATAATATTGAAAAAGGAAGAGTATGAGTATTCAACATTTCCGTGTCGCCCTTATTCCCTTTTTTGCGGCA
TTTTGCCTTCCTGTTTTTGCTCACCCAGAAACGCTGGTGAAAGTAAAAGATGCTGAAGATCAGTTGGGTG
CACGAGTGGGTTACATCGAACTGGATCTCAACAGCGGTAAGATCCTTGAGAGTTTTCGCCCCGAAGAACG
TTTTCCAATGATGAGCACTTTTAAAGTTCTGCTATGTGGCGCGGTATTATCCCGTATTGACGCCGGGCAA
GAGCAACTCGGTCGCCGCATACACTATTCTCAGAATGACTTGGTTGAGTACTCACCAGTCACAGAAAAGC
ATCTTACGGATGGCATGACAGTAAGAGAATTATGCAGTGCTGCCATAACCATGAGTGATAACACTGCGGC
CAACTTACTTCTGACAACGATCGGAGGACCGAAGGAGCTAACCGCTTTTTTGCACAACATGGGGGATCAT
GTAACTCGCCTTGATCGTTGGGAACCGGAGCTGAATGAAGCCATACCAAACGACGAGCGTGACACCACGA
TGCCTGTAGCAATGGCAACAACGTTGCGCAAACTATTAACTGGCGAACTACTTACTCTAGCTTCCCGGCA
ACAATTAATAGACTGGATGGAGGCGGATAAAGTTGCAGGACCACTTCTGCGCTCGGCCCTTCCGGCTGGC
TGGTTTATTGCTGATAAATCTGGAGCCGGTGAGCGTGGAAGCCGCGGTATCATTGCAGCACTGGGGCCAG
ATGGTAAGCCCTCCCGTATCGTAGTTATCTACACGACGGGGAGTCAGGCAACTATGGATGAACGAAATAG
ACAGATCGCTGAGATAGGTGCCTCACTGATTAAGCATTGGTAACTGTCAGACCAAGTTTACTCATATATA
CTTTAGATTGATTTAAAACTTCATTTTTAATTTAAAAGGATCTAGGTGAAGATCCTTTTTGATAATCTCA
TGACCAAAATCCCTTAACGTGAGTTTTCGTTCCACTGAGCGTCAGACCCCGTAGAAAAGATCAAAGGATC
TTCTTGAGATCCTTTTTTTCTGCGCGTAATCTGCTGCTTGCAAACAAAAAAACCACCGCTACCAGCGGTG
GTTTGTTTGCCGGATCAAGAGCTACCAACTCTTTTTCCGAAGGTAACTGGCTTCAGCAGAGCGCAGATAC
CAAATACTGTTCTTCTAGTGTAGCCGTAGTTAGGCCACCACTTCAAGAACTCTGTAGCACCGCCTACATA
CCTCGCTCTGCTAATCCTGTTACCAGTGGCTGCTGCCAGTGGCGATAAGTCGTGTCTTACCGGGTTGGAC
TCAAGACGATAGTTACCGGATAAGGCGCAGCGGTCGGGCTGAACGGGGGGTTCGTGCACACAGCCCAGCT
TGGAGCGAACGACCTACACCGAACTGAGATACCTACAGCGTGAGCTATGAGAAAGCGCCACGCTTCCCGA
AGGGAGAAAGGCGGACAGGTATCCGGTAAGCGGCAGGGTCGGAACAGGAGAGCGCACGAGGGAGCTTCCA
GGGGGAAACGCCTGGTATCTTTATAGTCCTGTCGGGTTTCGCCACCTCTGACTTGAGCGTCGATTTTTGT
GATGCTCGTCAGGGGGGCGGAGCCTATGGAAAAACGCCAGCAACGCGGCCTTTTTACGGTTCCTGGCCTT
TTGCTGGCCTTTTGCTCACATGTGAGGGCCTATTTCCCATGATTCCTTCATATTTGCATATACGATACAA
GGCTGTTAGAGAGATAATTGGAATTAATTTGACTGTAAACACAAAGATATTAGTACAAAATACGTGACGT
AGAAAGTAATAATTTCTTGGGTAGTTTGCAGTTTTAAAATTATGTTTTAAAATGGACTATCATATGCTTA
CCGTAACTTGAAAGTATTTCGATTTCTTGGCTTTATATATCTTGTGGAAAGGACGAAACACCGGGTCTTC
GAGAAGACCTGTTTTAGAGCTAGAAATAGCAAGTTAAAATAAGGCTAGTCCGTTATCAACTTGAAAAAGT
GGCACCGAGTCGGTGCGGGTCTTCGAGAAGACCTTTTTTTTGTTCTAGTCCGTTTTTAGCGCGTGCGCCA
ATTCTGCAGACAAATGGCTCTAGAGGTACCCGTTACATAACTTACGGTAAATGGCCCGCCTGGCTGACCG
CCCAACGACCCCCGCCCATTGACGTCAATAGTAACGCCAATAGGGACTTTCCATTGACGTCAATGGGTGG
AGTATTTACGGTAAACTGCCCACTTGGCAGTACATCAAGTGTATCATATGCCAAGTACGCCCCCTATTGA
CGTCAATGACGGTAAATGGCCCGCCTGGCATTGTGCCCAGTACATGACCTTATGGGACTTTCCTACTTGG
CAGTACATCTACGTATTAGTCATCGCTATTACCATGGTCGAGGTGAGCCCCACGTTCTGCTTCACTCTCC
CCATCTCCCCCCCCTCCCCACCCCCAATTTTGTATTTATTTATTTTTTAATTATTTTGTGCAGCGATGG
Features (pLannotate 1.2.2; 21 found; start..end, strand, type, name):
    173..400     +  intron         hybrid intron: hybrid between chicken β-actin (CBA) and minute virus of mice (MMV) introns (Gray et al., 2011)
    538..2139    +  CDS            Cas9(N): N-terminal portion of Streptococcus pyogenes Cas9 (Zetsche et al., 2015)
   2140..4634    +  CDS            Cas9(C) (fragment): C-terminal portion of Streptococcus pyogenes Cas9 (Zetsche et al., 2015)
   4738..6769    +  CDS            gag-pol (fragment): Moloney murine leukemia virus Gag-Pol polyprotein; gag-pol; contains a read-through stop codon
   6811..6858    +  CDS            nucleoplasmin NLS: bipartite nuclear localization signal from nucleoplasmin
   6892..7003    +  polyA_signal   bGH poly(A) signal: bovine growth hormone polyadenylation signal
   7100..7147    +  misc_feature   MCS (fragment): pBluescript multiple cloning site
   7167..7242    -  misc_RNA       gRNA scaffold: guide RNA scaffold for the Streptococcus pyogenes CRISPR/Cas9 system
   7268..7508    -  promoter       U6 promoter: RNA polymerase III promoter for human U6 snRNA
   7517..7657    +  repeat_region  AAV2 ITR: inverted terminal repeat of adeno-associated virus serotype 2 inverted
   7662..7713    -  misc_feature   bom (fragment): basis of mobility region from pBR322
   7732..8187    +  rep_origin     f1 ori (sequence partly withheld): f1 bacteriophage origin of replication; arrow indicates direction of (+) strand synthesis
   8188..8237    -  misc_feature   bom (fragment): basis of mobility region from pBR322
   8339..8374    -  CDS            rop (fragment): Rop protein, which maintains plasmids at low copy number; rop
   8469..8573    +  promoter       AmpR promoter: bla
   8574..9434    +  CDS            AmpR: β-lactamase; bla; confers resistance to ampicillin, carbenicillin, and related antibiotics
   9605..10193   +  rep_origin     ori: high-copy-number ColE1/pMB1/pBR322/pUC origin of replication
  10255..10495   +  promoter       U6 promoter: RNA polymerase III promoter for human U6 snRNA
  10522..10597   +  misc_RNA       gRNA scaffold: guide RNA scaffold for the Streptococcus pyogenes CRISPR/Cas9 system
  10682..10967   +  enhancer       CMV enhancer: human cytomegalovirus immediate early enhancer; contains an 18-bp deletion relative to the standard CMV enhancer
  10969..172     +  promoter       chicken β-actin promoter (across the origin): No description available
