[The description below was written by a language model from this plasmid's Addgene catalogue record and pLannotate feature annotations shown in this document.]
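Description:
PEA1-Nuclease is an all-in-one mammalian expression plasmid of about 11 kb for nuclease-based prime editing. It supplies the editor protein and both guide RNA cassettes from a single construct. It derives from the PEA1-Nuclease-Puro backbone, although no puromycin resistance gene appears in the annotated features. It is maintained in E. coli as a high-copy plasmid through a ColE1/pUC-type origin with ampicillin selection (AmpR under its own bla promoter). An f1 phage origin, a single AAV2 ITR and small fragments of bom, rop and a pBluescript MCS are also detected, and these look like remnants of earlier backbones rather than functional parts of the design.

The editor is driven by the CbH promoter, annotated here as a CMV enhancer, chicken β-actin promoter and hybrid CBA/MVM intron spanning the sequence origin. It directs expression of Streptococcus pyogenes Cas9 fused to a reverse transcriptase, which the annotation picks up as a Moloney murine leukemia virus gag-pol fragment. A nucleoplasmin bipartite NLS and a bGH polyadenylation signal follow the fusion. According to the record, a GC-to-CA point mutation in SpCas9 restores nuclease function, so this editor makes double-strand breaks instead of the nicks made by conventional prime editors.

Two human U6 promoters in opposite orientations each sit upstream of a SpCas9 gRNA scaffold. One cassette takes a pegRNA and the other an additional sgRNA, and each has a BbsI cloning gate for inserting user-designed sequences. The plasmid is intended for delivering every prime editing nuclease component to mammalian cells in a single transfection; the associated work covers human and mouse cells.
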