Addgene plasmid #176528: PEA1-Nuclease
Purpose: Delivers all prime editing nuclease components in a single plasmid
Depositing lab: Paul Thomas. Depositing organization: South Australian Health and Medical Research Institute (SAHMRI). Publication: Optimized nickase- and nuclease-based prime editing in human and mouse cells. Adikusuma F, Lushington C, Arudkumar J, Godahewa GI, Chey YCJ, Gierus L, Piltz S, Geiger A, Jain Y, Reti D, Wilson LOW, Bauer DC, Thomas PQ. Nucleic Acids Res. 2021 Sep 17. pii: 6371974. doi: 10.1093/nar/gkab792. PubMed 34534334.
Backbone
  Vector backbone: PEA1-Nuclease-Puro
  Backbone manufacturer: Addgene 171992
  Vector type: Mammalian Expression, CRISPR
Growth in bacteria
  Bacterial resistance: Ampicillin, 100 μg/mL
  Growth temperature: 37°C
  Growth strain: DH5alpha
  Copy number: High Copy
Gene/Insert
  Gene/Insert name: CbH-Cas9-RT, hU6-pegRNA (Bbs1 gate), hU6-sgRNA (Bbs1 gate)
  Species: Synthetic
  Mutation: GC to CA point mutation in SpCas9 to restore nuclease function
  Promoter: CbH for Cas9, hU6 for gRNAs
  Cloning method: Restriction Enzyme; 5′ cloning site unknown (unknown if destroyed); 3′ cloning site unknown (unknown if destroyed)
  Sequencing primers: 5′ --; 3′ BGH-reverse
Terms and licenses: Academic/Nonprofit Terms; Industry Terms: Not Available to Industry
How to cite: PEA1-Nuclease was a gift from Paul Thomas (Addgene plasmid # 176528 ; http://n2t.net/addgene:176528 ; RRID:Addgene_176528)
